Addgene plasmid #143823: TFORF1538
Purpose: Lentiviral vector for overexpressing transcription factor ORFs with unique 24-bp barcodes. Barcodes facilitate identification of transcription factors in pooled screens.
Depositing lab: Feng Zhang. Depositing organization: Broad Institute. Publication: A transcription factor atlas of directed differentiation. Joung J, Ma S, Tay T, Geiger-Schuller KR, Kirchgatterer PC, Verdine VK, Guo B, Arias-Garcia MA, Allen WE, Singh A, Kuksenko O, Abudayyeh OO, Gootenberg JS, Fu Z, Macrae RK, Buenrostro JD, Regev A, Zhang F. Cell. 2023 Jan 5;186(1):209-229.e26. doi: 10.1016/j.cell.2022.11.026. PubMed 36608654.
Backbone
  Vector backbone: pLX_TRC317
  Backbone manufacturer: Broad Institute Genetic Perturbation Platform
  Backbone size w/o insert (bp): 8264
  Vector type: Mammalian Expression, Lentiviral
  Selectable markers: Puromycin
Growth in bacteria
  Bacterial resistance: Ampicillin, 100 μg/mL
  Growth temperature: 37°C
  Growth strain: NEB Stable
  Copy number: High Copy
Gene/Insert
  Gene/Insert name: ZBTB46
  Species: H. sapiens (human)
  Insert size (bp): 1871
  Entrez Gene: ZBTB46 (a.k.a. BTBD4, RINZF, ZNF340, FLJ13502, dJ583P15.7, dJ583P15.8)
  Promoter: EF1a
  Cloning method: Unknown
  Sequencing primers: 5′ GGGTGGAGACTGAAGTTAGGCCAG; 3′ CACATAGCGTAAAAGGAGCAACATAG
Terms and licenses: Academic/Nonprofit Terms; Industry Terms: Not Available to Industry
Depositor comments: XM_005260197,XM_011528548,NM_025224,XM_005260195,XM_006723700,XM_005260198,XM_005260196,ENST00000245663,ENST00000395104,ENST00000302995 . The transcription factor ORF portion of this plasmid was synthesized by Genewiz. Please test multiple small colonies in case of plasmid recombination. To make this collection available in a timely manner, a portion of this collection was not fully sequenced by Addgene. If an Addgene verified full plasmid sequence is not available, please contact us prior to placing an order to request the full sequence.
How to cite: TFORF1538 was a gift from Feng Zhang (Addgene plasmid # 143823 ; http://n2t.net/addgene:143823 ; RRID:Addgene_143823)
