[The description below was written by a language model from this plasmid's Addgene catalogue record and pLannotate feature annotations shown in this document.]
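Description:
TFORF1538 is a third-generation-style, self-inactivating lentiviral expression plasmid built on the pLX_TRC317 backbone and carrying the human transcription factor ZBTB46 as its open reading frame. It belongs to a barcoded transcription factor ORF collection in which each clone carries a unique 24-bp barcode, so that the overexpressed factor can be identified by sequencing in pooled screens. In bacteria the plasmid is maintained through a high-copy ColE1/pUC-type origin and selected with ampicillin via the bla gene. An f1 origin and residual lac, T7 and T3 elements from the cloning backbone are also present. The depositor notes a risk of recombination during propagation, which is common for LTR-containing plasmids.

The viral cassette begins with an RSV promoter fused to a truncated HIV-1 5' LTR, which drives Tat-independent genomic RNA production. This is followed by the Ψ packaging signal with a partial gag sequence, the RRE for Rev-dependent nuclear export, and a cPPT/CTS element. An SV40 early promoter/origin region drives puromycin N-acetyltransferase for selecting transduced mammalian cells. Downstream, the EF-1α promoter provides strong constitutive expression of the ZBTB46 coding sequence, which was synthesized commercially according to the record. The annotation describes ZBTB46 as a transcriptional repressor of PRDM1. A WPRE after the ORF enhances transcript stability and expression, and the ΔU3 3' LTR inactivates the viral promoter after integration. The barcode itself is not annotated in the feature table. It may lie in the short interval between the ORF and the WPRE, where only a small U6 promoter fragment is called, but the record does not confirm this. The construct is intended for ZBTB46 overexpression, including pooled directed-differentiation screens.
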