Features (pLannotate 1.2.2; 31 found; start..end, strand, type, name):
      5..231     +  promoter       RSV promoter: Rous sarcoma virus enhancer/promoter
    232..412     +  LTR            5' LTR (truncated): truncated 5' long terminal repeat (LTR) from HIV-1
    459..584     +  misc_feature   HIV-1 Ψ: packaging signal of human immunodeficiency virus type 1
    568..931     +  CDS            HIV-1 gag (fragment): gag protein from human immunodeficiency virus 1; gag
   1077..1310    +  misc_feature   RRE: The Rev response element (RRE) of HIV-1 allows for Rev-dependent mRNA export from the nucleus to the cytoplasm.
   1687..1713    +  CDS            Rev (fragment): human immunodeficiency virus 1 (HIV-1) Rev protein; rev; enhances nuclear export of unspliced and incompletely spliced viral mRNAs
   1720..1743    +  promoter       SV40 promoter (fragment): SV40 early promoter
   1744..1815    +  promoter       SV40 promoter (fragment): SV40 enhancer and early promoter
   1839..1974    +  rep_origin     SV40 ori: SV40 origin of replication
   2020..2616    +  CDS            PuroR (fragment): puromycin N-acetyltransferase; pac from Streptomyces; confers resistance to puromycin
   2665..2782    +  misc_feature   cPPT/CTS: central polypurine tract and central termination sequence of HIV-1
   2847..2913    +  CDS            small t antigen (fragment): SV40 (simian virus 40) small t antigen
   2920..4098    +  promoter       EF-1α promoter: strong constitutive promoter for human elongation factor EF-1α
   4115..5881    +  CDS            ZBTB46: ZBT46_HUMAN - Also known as BTBD4, ZNF340. Experimental evidence at protein level: Swiss-Prot protein existence level 1. Functions as a transcriptional repressor for PRDM1. From Homo sapiens (Human).
   5897..5950    +  promoter       U6 promoter (fragment): RNA polymerase III promoter for human U6 snRNA
   5992..6580    +  misc_feature   WPRE: woodchuck hepatitis virus posttranscriptional regulatory element
   6631..6650    +  misc_feature   cPPT/CTS (fragment): central polypurine tract and central termination sequence of HIV-1
   6652..6885    +  LTR            3' LTR (ΔU3): self-inactivating 3' long terminal repeat (LTR) from HIV-1
   6963..7084    +  polyA_signal   SV40 poly(A) signal: SV40 polyadenylation signal
   7124..7259    +  rep_origin     SV40 ori: SV40 origin of replication
   7280..7298    -  promoter       T7 promoter: promoter for bacteriophage T7 RNA polymerase
   7306..7461    +  CDS            lacZα (fragment): LacZα fragment of β-galactosidase; lacZ fragment
   7466..7894    +  rep_origin     f1 ori (sequence partly withheld): f1 bacteriophage origin of replication; arrow indicates direction of (+) strand synthesis
   7947..8051    +  promoter       AmpR promoter: bla
   8052..8912    +  CDS            AmpR: β-lactamase; bla; confers resistance to ampicillin, carbenicillin, and related antibiotics
   9083..9671    +  rep_origin     ori: high-copy-number ColE1/pMB1/pBR322/pUC origin of replication
   9854..9946    +  CDS            lacI (fragment): lac repressor; lacI; The lac repressor binds to the lac operator to inhibit transcription in E. coli. This inhibition can be relieved by adding lactose or isopropyl-β-D-thiogalactopyranoside (IPTG).
   9959..9980    +  protein_bind   CAP binding site: CAP binding activates transcription in the presence of cAMP. E. coli catabolite activator protein
   9995..10025   +  promoter       lac promoter: promoter for the E. coli lac operon
  10033..10049   +  protein_bind   lac operator: The lac repressor binds to the lac operator to inhibit transcription in E. coli. This inhibition can be relieved by adding lactose or isopropyl-β-D-thiogalactopyranoside (IPTG). lac repressor encoded by lacI
  10094..10112   +  promoter       T3 promoter: promoter for bacteriophage T3 RNA polymerase
>Addgene plasmid #143823 | TFORF1538 | addgene full sequence | sequence record 396264 | Addgene NGS Result
TTAATGTAGTCTTATGCAATACTCTTGTAGTCTTGCAACATGGTAACGATGAGTTAGCAACATGCCTTAC
AAGGAGAGAAAAAGCACCGTGCATGCCGATTGGTGGAAGTAAGGTGGTACGATCGTGCCTTATTAGGAAG
GCAACAGACGGGTCTGACATGGATTGGACGAACCACTGAATTGCCGCATTGCAGAGATATTGTATTTAAG
TGCCTAGCTCGATACATAAACGGGTCTCTCTGGTTAGACCAGATCTGAGCCTGGGAGCTCTCTGGCTAAC
TAGGGAACCCACTGCTTAAGCCTCAATAAAGCTTGCCTTGAGTGCTTCAAGTAGTGTGTGCCCGTCTGTT
GTGTGACTCTGGTAACTAGAGATCCCTCAGACCCTTTTAGTCAGTGTGGAAAATCTCTAGCAGTGGCGCC
CGAACAGGGACTTGAAAGCGAAAGGGAAACCAGAGGAGCTCTCTCGACGCAGGACTCGGCTTGCTGAAGC
GCGCACGGCAAGAGGCGAGGGGCGGCGACTGGTGAGTACGCCAAAAATTTTGACTAGCGGAGGCTAGAAG
GAGAGAGATGGGTGCGAGAGCGTCAGTATTAAGCGGGGGAGAATTAGATCGCGATGGGAAAAAATTCGGT
TAAGGCCAGGGGGAAAGAAAAAATATAAATTAAAACATATAGTATGGGCAAGCAGGGAGCTAGAACGATT
CGCAGTTAATCCTGGCCTGTTAGAAACATCAGAAGGCTGTAGACAAATACTGGGACAGCTACAACCATCC
CTTCAGACAGGATCAGAAGAACTTAGATCATTATATAATACAGTAGCAACCCTCTATTGTGTGCATCAAA
GGATAGAGATAAAAGACACCAAGGAAGCTTTAGACAAGATAGAGGAAGAGCAAAACAAAAGTAAGACCAC
CGCACAGCAAGCGGCCGCTGATCTTCAGACCTGGAGGAGGAGATATGAGGGACAATTGGAGAAGTGAATT
ATATAAATATAAAGTAGTAAAAATTGAACCATTAGGAGTAGCACCCACCAAGGCAAAGAGAAGAGTGGTG
CAGAGAGAAAAAAGAGCAGTGGGAATAGGAGCTTTGTTCCTTGGGTTCTTGGGAGCAGCAGGAAGCACTA
TGGGCGCAGCGTCAATGACGCTGACGGTACAGGCCAGACAATTATTGTCTGGTATAGTGCAGCAGCAGAA
CAATTTGCTGAGGGCTATTGAGGCGCAACAGCATCTGTTGCAACTCACAGTCTGGGGCATCAAGCAGCTC
CAGGCAAGAATCCTGGCTGTGGAAAGATACCTAAAGGATCAACAGCTCCTGGGGATTTGGGGTTGCTCTG
GAAAACTCATTTGCACCACTGCTGTGCCTTGGAATGCTAGTTGGAGTAATAAATCTCTGGAACAGATTTG
GAATCACACGACCTGGATGGAGTGGGACAGAGAAATTAACAATTACACAAGCTTAATACACTCCTTAATT
GAAGAATCGCAAAACCAGCAAGAAAAGAATGAACAAGAATTATTGGAATTAGATAAATGGGCAAGTTTGT
GGAATTGGTTTAACATAACAAATTGGCTGTGGTATATAAAATTATTCATAATGATAGTAGGAGGCTTGGT
AGGTTTAAGAATAGTTTTTGCTGTACTTTCTATAGTGAATAGAGTTAGGCAGGGATATTCACCATTATCG
TTTCAGACCCACCTCCCAACCCCGAGGGGACCCATGCATTGCATCTCAATTAGTCAGCAACCAGGTGTGG
AAAGTCCCCAGGCTCCCCAGCAGGCAGAAGTATGCAAAGCATGCGTCTCAATTAGTCAGCAACCATAGTC
CCGCCCCTAACTCCGCCCATCCCGCCCCTAACTCCGCCCAGTTCCGCCCATTCTCCGCCCCATGGCTGAC
TAATTTTTTTTATTTATGCAGAGGCCGAGGCCGCCTCGGCCTCTGAGCTATTCCAGAAGTAGTGAGGAGG
CTTTTTTGGAGGCCTAGGCTTTTGCAAAAAGCTTTCTAGAGGTACCACCGGAGCTTACCATGACCGAGTA
CAAGCCCACGGTGCGCCTCGCCACCCGCGACGACGTCCCCAGGGCCGTACGCACCCTCGCCGCCGCGTTC
GCCGACTACCCCGCCACGCGCCACACCGTCGATCCGGACCGCCACATCGAGCGGGTCACCGAGCTGCAAG
AACTCTTCCTCACGCGCGTCGGGCTCGACATCGGCAAGGTGTGGGTCGCGGACGACGGCGCCGCCGTGGC
GGTCTGGACCACGCCGGAGAGCGTCGAAGCGGGGGCGGTGTTCGCCGAGATCGGCCCGCGCATGGCCGAG
TTGAGCGGTTCCCGGCTGGCCGCGCAGCAACAGATGGAAGGCCTCCTGGCGCCGCACCGGCCCAAGGAGC
CCGCGTGGTTCCTGGCCACCGTCGGCGTCTCGCCCGACCACCAGGGCAAGGGTCTGGGCAGCGCCGTCGT
GCTCCCCGGAGTGGAGGCGGCCGAGCGCGCCGGGGTGCCCGCCTTCCTGGAGACCTCCGCGCCCCGCAAC
CTCCCCTTCTACGAGCGGCTCGGCTTCACCGTCACCGCCGACGTCGAGGTGCCCGAAGGACCGCGCACCT
GGTGCATGACCCGCAAGCCCGGTGCCAGTTAACGAATTCTAGATCTTGAGACAAATGGCAGTATTCATCC
ACAATTTTAAAAGAAAAGGGGGGATTGGGGGGTACAGTGCAGGGGAAAGAATAGTAGACATAATAGCAAC
AGACATACAAACTAAAGAATTACAAAAACAAATTACAAAAATTCAAAATTTTCGGGTTTATTACAGGGAC
AGCAGAGATCCACTTTGGCGCCGGCTCGAGGCCTGCAGGTGCAAAGATGGATAAAGTTTTAAACAGAGAG
GAATCTTTGCAGCTAATGGACCTTCTAGGTCTTGAAAGGAGTGGGAATTGGCTCCGGTGCCCGTCAGTGG
GCAGAGCGCACATCGCCCACAGTCCCCGAGAAGTTGGGGGGAGGGGTCGGCAATTGAACCGGTGCCTAGA
GAAGGTGGCGCGGGGTAAACTGGGAAAGTGATGTCGTGTACTGGCTCCGCCTTTTTCCCGAGGGTGGGGG
AGAACCGTATATAAGTGCAGTAGTCGCCGTGAACGTTCTTTTTCGCAACGGGTTTGCCGCCAGAACACAG
GTAAGTGCCGTGTGTGGTTCCCGCGGGCCTGGCCTCTTTACGGGTTATGGCCCTTGCGTGCCTTGAATTA
CTTCCACCTGGCTGCAGTACGTGATTCTTGATCCCGAGCTTCGGGTTGGAAGTGGGTGGGAGAGTTCGAG
GCCTTGCGCTTAAGGAGCCCCTTCGCCTCGTGCTTGAGTTGAGGCCTGGCCTGGGCGCTGGGGCCGCCGC
GTGCGAATCTGGTGGCACCTTCGCGCCTGTCTCGCTGCTTTCGATAAGTCTCTAGCCATTTAAAATTTTT
GATGACCTGCTGCGACGCTTTTTTTCTGGCAAGATAGTCTTGTAAATGCGGGCCAAGATCTGCACACTGG
TATTTCGGTTTTTGGGGCCGCGGGCGGCGACGGGGCCCGTGCGTCCCAGCGCACATGTTCGGCGAGGCGG
GGCCTGCGAGCGCGGCCACCGAGAATCGGACGGGGGTAGTCTCAAGCTGGCCGGCCTGCTCTGGTGCCTG
GCCTCGCGCCGCCGTGTATCGCCCCGCCCTGGGCGGCAAGGCTGGCCCGGTCGGCACCAGTTGCGTGAGC
GGAAAGATGGCCGCTTCCCGGCCCTGCTGCAGGGAGCTCAAAATGGAGGACGCGGCGCTCGGGAGAGCGG
GCGGGTGAGTCACCCACACAAAGGAAAAGGGCCTTTCCGTCCTCAGCCGTCGCTTCATGTGACTCCACGG
AGTACCGGGCGCCGTCCAGGCACCTCGATTAGTTCTCGAGCTTTTGGAGTACGTCGTCTTTAGGTTGGGG
GGAGGGGTTTTATGCGATGGAGTTTCCCCACACTGAGTGGGTGGAGACTGAAGTTAGGCCAGCTTGGCAC
TTGATGTAATTCTCCTTGGAATTTGCCCTTTTTGAGTTTGGATCTTGGTTCATTCTCAAGCCTCAGACAG
TGGTTCAAAGTTTTTTTCTTCCATTTCAGGTGTCGTGAGGCTAGCACCGCCACCATGAACAACCGAAAGG
AAGATATGGAAATCACGTCCCACTACCGGCACCTGCTGCGGGAGCTCAACGAGCAGAGGCAGCACGGCGT
CCTGTGCGACGTCTGCGTGGTCGTGGAGGGCAAGGTCTTCAAGGCGCACAAGAACGTCCTGCTGGGCAGC
AGCCGCTACTTCAAGACGCTCTACTGCCAGGTGCAGAAGACGTCGGAGCAGGCCACGGTCACGCACCTGG
ACATCGTCACGGCCCAGGGCTTCAAGGCCATCATCGACTTCATGTACTCAGCGCACCTGGCGCTCACCAG
CAGGAACGTCATCGAGGTGATGTCAGCCGCCAGCTTCCTGCAGATGACGGACATCGTGCAAGCCTGCCAC
GACTTCATCAAGGCGGCGCTGGACATCAGCATCAAGTCGGACGCCTCAGATGAGCTTGCGGAGTTCGAGA
TCGGCGCCTCGTCCAGCAGCAGCACGGAAGCTCTCATCTCGGCCGTGATGGCTGGGAGGAGCATCTCCCC
GTGGCTGGCACGGCGAACGAGTCCTGCCAATTCTTCCGGAGACTCGGCCATCGCCAGCTGTCACGACGGA
GGGAGCAGCTACGGGAAAGAGGATCAGGAGCCCAAGGCCGATGGCCCTGATGATGTTTCTTCACAGCCTC
TATGGCCTGGAGACGTGGGCTACGGGCCTCTGCGCATCAAGGAAGAGCAGGTTTCACCGTCTCAGTACGG
AGGGAGCGAGCTGCCTTCTGCCAAGGACGGTGCAGTACAGAACTCTTTCTCAGAGCAGAGTGCTGGTGAT
GCCTGGCAGCCCACGGGCCGAAGGAAGAATCGGAAAAACAAAGAGACCGTCCGGCACATCACACAGCAGG
TGGAAGATGACAGCCGGGCCAGCTCCCCGGTGCCGTCCTTCCTGCCGACGTCGGGGTGGCCGTTCAGCAG
CCGAGACTCAAATGCGGACCTGTCCGTCACCGAAGCCAGCAGCTCCGACAGCCGAGGAGAGAGGGCCGAG
CTCTATGCACAGGTGGAGGAGGGTCTCCTGGGAGGAGAAGCCAGCTATCTGGGCCCTCCCCTCACCCCAG
AGAAGGACGACGCCCTGCATCAGGCCACCGCGGTGGCCAACCTGCGCGCGGCGCTCATGAGTAAGAACAG
CCTGCTGTCGCTGAAGGCCGACGTGCTGGGGGATGACGGCTCCCTGCTGTTCGAGTACCTGCCCAGAGGG
GCCCACTCGCTGTCCCTGAATGAGTTCACGGTGATCAGGAAGAAGTTCAAGTGTCCGTACTGCAGCTTCT
CGGCCATGCACCAGTGCATCCTCAAGCGACACATGCGCTCGCACACGGGAGAGCGGCCCTACCCCTGCGA
GATCTGCGGGAAGAAGTTCACGCGGCGCGAGCACATGAAGCGCCACACGCTGGTCCACAGCAAGGACAAG
AAGTATGTGTGCAAGGTGTGCAGCCGCGTCTTCATGTCCGCCGCCAGCGTGGGCATCAGGCATGGCTCCA
GGCGCCACGGTGTGTGCACCGACTGTGCTGGCCGCGGCATGGCCGGGCCCCTGGACCATGGCGGCGGAGG
CGGCGAGGGCTCTCCAGAGGCGCTGTTCCCAGGCGACGGGCCCTATCTGGAGGACCCTGAGGACCCACGA
GGGGAGGCGGAGGAGCTGGGCGAGGACGACGAGGGCCTGGCCCCTGAGGATGCGCTGTTGGCGGACGACA
AGGATGAGGAAGACTCGCCGCGGCCGCGCAGCCCCCCAGGAGGCCCTGACAAGGACTTCGCCTGGCTCTC
CTAGTAATGAACTAGTCCGTAACTTGAAAGTATTTCGATTTCTTGGCTTTATATATCTTGTGGAAAGGAC
GATTTCCTCAGCCAAGACCATTCTATACGCGTTAAGTCGACAATCAACCTCTGGATTACAAAATTTGTGA
AAGATTGACTGGTATTCTTAACTATGTTGCTCCTTTTACGCTATGTGGATACGCTGCTTTAATGCCTTTG
TATCATGCTATTGCTTCCCGTATGGCTTTCATTTTCTCCTCCTTGTATAAATCCTGGTTGCTGTCTCTTT
ATGAGGAGTTGTGGCCCGTTGTCAGGCAACGTGGCGTGGTGTGCACTGTGTTTGCTGACGCAACCCCCAC
TGGTTGGGGCATTGCCACCACCTGTCAGCTCCTTTCCGGGACTTTCGCTTTCCCCCTCCCTATTGCCACG
GCGGAACTCATCGCCGCCTGCCTTGCCCGCTGCTGGACAGGGGCTCGGCTGTTGGGCACTGACAATTCCG
TGGTGTTGTCGGGGAAATCATCGTCCTTTCCTTGGCTGCTCGCCTGTGTTGCCACCTGGATTCTGCGCGG
GACGTCCTTCTGCTACGTCCCTTCGGCCCTCAATCCAGCGGACCTTCCTTCCCGCGGCCTGCTGCCGGCT
CTGCGGCCTCTTCCGCGTCTTCGCCTTCGCCCTCAGACGAGTCGGATCTCCCTTTGGGCCGCCTCCCCGC
GTCGACTTTAAGACCAATGACTTACAAGGCAGCTGTAGATCTTAGCCACTTTTTAAAAGAAAAGGGGGGA
CTGGAAGGGCTAATTCACTCCCAACGAAGACAAGATCTGCTTTTTGCTTGTACTGGGTCTCTCTGGTTAG
ACCAGATCTGAGCCTGGGAGCTCTCTGGCTAACTAGGGAACCCACTGCTTAAGCCTCAATAAAGCTTGCC
TTGAGTGCTTCAAGTAGTGTGTGCCCGTCTGTTGTGTGACTCTGGTAACTAGAGATCCCTCAGACCCTTT
TAGTCAGTGTGGAAAATCTCTAGCAGTACGTATAGTAGTTCATGTCATCTTATTATTCAGTATTTATAAC
TTGCAAAGAAATGAATATCAGAGAGTGAGAGGAACTTGTTTATTGCAGCTTATAATGGTTACAAATAAAG
CAATAGCATCACAAATTTCACAAATAAAGCATTTTTTTCACTGCATTCTAGTTGTGGTTTGTCCAAACTC
ATCAATGTATCTTATCATGTCTGGCTCTAGCTATCCCGCCCCTAACTCCGCCCATCCCGCCCCTAACTCC
GCCCAGTTCCGCCCATTCTCCGCCCCATGGCTGACTAATTTTTTTTATTTATGCAGAGGCCGAGGCCGCC
TCGGCCTCTGAGCTATTCCAGAAGTAGTGAGGAGGCTTTTTTGGAGGCCTAGGGACGTACCCAATTCGCC
CTATAGTGAGTCGTATTACGCGCGCTCACTGGCCGTCGTTTTACAACGTCGTGACTGGGAAAACCCTGGC
GTTACCCAACTTAATCGCCTTGCAGCACATCCCCCTTTCGCCAGCTGGCGTAATAGCGAAGAGGCCCGCA
CCGATCGCCCTTCCCAACAGTTGCGCAGCCTGAATGGCGAATGGG
[124 nt withheld, positions 7466-7589]
C
[91 nt withheld, positions 7591-7681]
A
[49 nt withheld, positions 7683-7731]
CCTTTGACGTTGGAGTCCACGTTCTTT
[37 nt withheld, positions 7759-7795]
ACCCTATCTCGGTCTATTCTTTTGATTTATAAGGGATTTTGCCGATTTCGGCCTATTGGTTAAAAAATGA
GCTGATTTAACAAAAATTTAACGCGAATTTTAACAAAATATTAACGCTTACAATTTAGGTGGCACTTTTC
GGGGAAATGTGCGCGGAACCCCTATTTGTTTATTTTTCTAAATACATTCAAATATGTATCCGCTCATGAG
ACAATAACCCTGATAAATGCTTCAATAATATTGAAAAAGGAAGAGTATGAGTATTCAACATTTCCGTGTC
GCCCTTATTCCCTTTTTTGCGGCATTTTGCCTTCCTGTTTTTGCTCACCCAGAAACGCTGGTGAAAGTAA
AAGATGCTGAAGATCAGTTGGGTGCACGAGTGGGTTACATCGAACTGGATCTCAACAGCGGTAAGATCCT
TGAGAGTTTTCGCCCCGAAGAACGTTTTCCAATGATGAGCACTTTTAAAGTTCTGCTATGTGGCGCGGTA
TTATCCCGTATTGACGCCGGGCAAGAGCAACTCGGTCGCCGCATACACTATTCTCAGAATGACTTGGTTG
AGTACTCACCAGTCACAGAAAAGCATCTTACGGATGGCATGACAGTAAGAGAATTATGCAGTGCTGCCAT
AACCATGAGTGATAACACTGCGGCCAACTTACTTCTGACAACGATCGGAGGACCGAAGGAGCTAACCGCT
TTTTTGCACAACATGGGGGATCATGTAACTCGCCTTGATCGTTGGGAACCGGAGCTGAATGAAGCCATAC
CAAACGACGAGCGTGACACCACGATGCCTGTAGCAATGGCAACAACGTTGCGCAAACTATTAACTGGCGA
ACTACTTACTCTAGCTTCCCGGCAACAATTAATAGACTGGATGGAGGCGGATAAAGTTGCAGGACCACTT
CTGCGCTCGGCCCTTCCGGCTGGCTGGTTTATTGCTGATAAATCTGGAGCCGGTGAGCGTGGGTCTCGCG
GTATCATTGCAGCACTGGGGCCAGATGGTAAGCCCTCCCGTATCGTAGTTATCTACACGACGGGGAGTCA
GGCAACTATGGATGAACGAAATAGACAGATCGCTGAGATAGGTGCCTCACTGATTAAGCATTGGTAACTG
TCAGACCAAGTTTACTCATATATACTTTAGATTGATTTAAAACTTCATTTTTAATTTAAAAGGATCTAGG
TGAAGATCCTTTTTGATAATCTCATGACCAAAATCCCTTAACGTGAGTTTTCGTTCCACTGAGCGTCAGA
CCCCGTAGAAAAGATCAAAGGATCTTCTTGAGATCCTTTTTTTCTGCGCGTAATCTGCTGCTTGCAAACA
AAAAAACCACCGCTACCAGCGGTGGTTTGTTTGCCGGATCAAGAGCTACCAACTCTTTTTCCGAAGGTAA
CTGGCTTCAGCAGAGCGCAGATACCAAATACTGTTCTTCTAGTGTAGCCGTAGTTAGGCCACCACTTCAA
GAACTCTGTAGCACCGCCTACATACCTCGCTCTGCTAATCCTGTTACCAGTGGCTGCTGCCAGTGGCGAT
AAGTCGTGTCTTACCGGGTTGGACTCAAGACGATAGTTACCGGATAAGGCGCAGCGGTCGGGCTGAACGG
GGGGTTCGTGCACACAGCCCAGCTTGGAGCGAACGACCTACACCGAACTGAGATACCTACAGCGTGAGCT
ATGAGAAAGCGCCACGCTTCCCGAAGGGAGAAAGGCGGACAGGTATCCGGTAAGCGGCAGGGTCGGAACA
GGAGAGCGCACGAGGGAGCTTCCAGGGGGAAACGCCTGGTATCTTTATAGTCCTGTCGGGTTTCGCCACC
TCTGACTTGAGCGTCGATTTTTGTGATGCTCGTCAGGGGGGCGGAGCCTATGGAAAAACGCCAGCAACGC
GGCCTTTTTACGGTTCCTGGCCTTTTGCTGGCCTTTTGCTCACATGTTCTTTCCTGCGTTATCCCCTGAT
TCTGTGGATAACCGTATTACCGCCTTTGAGTGAGCTGATACCGCTCGCCGCAGCCGAACGACCGAGCGCA
GCGAGTCAGTGAGCGAGGAAGCGGAAGAGCGCCCAATACGCAAACCGCCTCTCCCCGCGCGTTGGCCGAT
TCATTAATGCAGCTGGCACGACAGGTTTCCCGACTGGAAAGCGGGCAGTGAGCGCAACGCAATTAATGTG
AGTTAGCTCACTCATTAGGCACCCCAGGCTTTACACTTTATGCTTCCGGCTCGTATGTTGTGTGGAATTG
TGAGCGGATAACAATTTCACACAGGAAACAGCTATGACCATGATTACGCCAAGCGCGCAATTAACCCTCA
CTAAAGGGAACAAAAGCTGGAGCTGCAAGC
