>Addgene plasmid #143823 | TFORF1538 | depositor partial sequence | sequence record 283596 | Insert
ACCGCCACCATGAACAACCGAAAGGAAGATATGGAAATCACGTCCCACTACCGGCACCTGCTGCGGGAGC
TCAACGAGCAGAGGCAGCACGGCGTCCTGTGCGACGTCTGCGTGGTCGTGGAGGGCAAGGTCTTCAAGGC
GCACAAGAACGTCCTGCTGGGCAGCAGCCGCTACTTCAAGACGCTCTACTGCCAGGTGCAGAAGACGTCG
GAGCAGGCCACGGTCACGCACCTGGACATCGTCACGGCCCAGGGCTTCAAGGCCATCATCGACTTCATGT
ACTCAGCGCACCTGGCGCTCACCAGCAGGAACGTCATCGAGGTGATGTCAGCCGCCAGCTTCCTGCAGAT
GACGGACATCGTGCAAGCCTGCCACGACTTCATCAAGGCGGCGCTGGACATCAGCATCAAGTCGGACGCC
TCAGATGAGCTTGCGGAGTTCGAGATCGGCGCCTCGTCCAGCAGCAGCACGGAAGCTCTCATCTCGGCCG
TGATGGCTGGGAGGAGCATCTCCCCGTGGCTGGCACGGCGAACGAGTCCTGCCAATTCTTCCGGAGACTC
GGCCATCGCCAGCTGTCACGACGGAGGGAGCAGCTACGGGAAAGAGGATCAGGAGCCCAAGGCCGATGGC
CCTGATGATGTTTCTTCACAGCCTCTATGGCCTGGAGACGTGGGCTACGGGCCTCTGCGCATCAAGGAAG
AGCAGGTTTCACCGTCTCAGTACGGAGGGAGCGAGCTGCCTTCTGCCAAGGACGGTGCAGTACAGAACTC
TTTCTCAGAGCAGAGTGCTGGTGATGCCTGGCAGCCCACGGGCCGAAGGAAGAATCGGAAAAACAAAGAG
ACCGTCCGGCACATCACACAGCAGGTGGAAGATGACAGCCGGGCCAGCTCCCCGGTGCCGTCCTTCCTGC
CGACGTCGGGGTGGCCGTTCAGCAGCCGAGACTCAAATGCGGACCTGTCCGTCACCGAAGCCAGCAGCTC
CGACAGCCGAGGAGAGAGGGCCGAGCTCTATGCACAGGTGGAGGAGGGTCTCCTGGGAGGAGAAGCCAGC
TATCTGGGCCCTCCCCTCACCCCAGAGAAGGACGACGCCCTGCATCAGGCCACCGCGGTGGCCAACCTGC
GCGCGGCGCTCATGAGTAAGAACAGCCTGCTGTCGCTGAAGGCCGACGTGCTGGGGGATGACGGCTCCCT
GCTGTTCGAGTACCTGCCCAGAGGGGCCCACTCGCTGTCCCTGAATGAGTTCACGGTGATCAGGAAGAAG
TTCAAGTGTCCGTACTGCAGCTTCTCGGCCATGCACCAGTGCATCCTCAAGCGACACATGCGCTCGCACA
CGGGAGAGCGGCCCTACCCCTGCGAGATCTGCGGGAAGAAGTTCACGCGGCGCGAGCACATGAAGCGCCA
CACGCTGGTCCACAGCAAGGACAAGAAGTATGTGTGCAAGGTGTGCAGCCGCGTCTTCATGTCCGCCGCC
AGCGTGGGCATCAGGCATGGCTCCAGGCGCCACGGTGTGTGCACCGACTGTGCTGGCCGCGGCATGGCCG
GGCCCCTGGACCATGGCGGCGGAGGCGGCGAGGGCTCTCCAGAGGCGCTGTTCCCAGGCGACGGGCCCTA
TCTGGAGGACCCTGAGGACCCACGAGGGGAGGCGGAGGAGCTGGGCGAGGACGACGAGGGCCTGGCCCCT
GAGGATGCGCTGTTGGCGGACGACAAGGATGAGGAAGACTCGCCGCGGCCGCGCAGCCCCCCAGGAGGCC
CTGACAAGGACTTCGCCTGGCTCTCCTAGTAATGAACTAGTCCGTAACTTGAAAGTATTTCGATTTCTTG
GCTTTATATATCTTGTGGAAAGGACGATTTCCTCAGCCAAGACCATTCTAT
