>Addgene plasmid #143823 | TFORF1538 | depositor partial sequence | sequence record 283597 | Barcode
TTTCCTCAGCCAAGACCATTCTAT
